LOCUS       Exported 5550 bp ds-DNA circular SYN 12-MAY-2021
DEFINITION  N-terminal tagging with mTFP1 using LEU2 as a selection marker in S.
            cerevisiae..
ACCESSION   .
VERSION     .
KEYWORDS    POM43-mTFP1
SOURCE      synthetic DNA construct
  ORGANISM  synthetic DNA construct
REFERENCE   1 (bases 1 to 5550)
  AUTHORS   Higuchi-Sanabria R, Garcia EJ, Tomoiaga D, Munteanu EL, Feinstein P,
            Pon LA
  TITLE     Characterization of Fluorescent Proteins for Three- and Four-Color
            Live-Cell Imaging in S. cerevisiae.
  JOURNAL   PLoS One. 2016 Jan 4;11(1):e0146120. doi:
            10.1371/journal.pone.0146120. eCollection 2016.
  PUBMED    26727004
REFERENCE   2 (bases 1 to 5550)
  AUTHORS   .
  TITLE     Direct Submission
  JOURNAL   Exported May 12, 2021 from SnapGene Server 1.1.58
            http://www.snapgene.com
FEATURES             Location/Qualifiers
     source          1..5550
                     /organism="synthetic DNA construct"
                     /mol_type="other DNA"
     protein_bind    complement(53..86)
                     /label=loxP
                     /bound_moiety="Cre recombinase"
                     /note="Cre-mediated recombination occurs in the 8-bp core
                     sequence (GCATACAT)."
     protein_bind    complement(2375..2408)
                     /label=loxP
                     /bound_moiety="Cre recombinase"
                     /note="Cre-mediated recombination occurs in the 8-bp core
                     sequence (GCATACAT)."
     CDS             2447..3151
                     /codon_start=1
                     /product="monomeric teal (cyan) fluorescent protein (Ai et
                     al., 2006)"
                     /label=mTFP1
                     /note="mammalian codon-optimized"
                     /translation="VSKGEETTMGVIKPDMKIKLKMEGNVNGHAFVIEGEGEGKPYDGT
                     NTINLEVKEGAPLPFSYDILTTAFAYGNRAFTKYPDDIPNYFKQSFPEGYSWERTMTFE
                     DKGIVKVKSDISMEEDSFIYEIHLKGENFPPNGPVMQKKTTGWDASTERMYVRDGVLKG
                     DVKHKLLLEGGGHHRVDFKTIYRAKKAVKLPDYHFVDHRIEILNHDKDYNKVTVYESAV
                     ARNSTDGMDELYK"
     primer_bind     complement(3187..3206)
                     /label=T7
                     /note="T7 promoter, forward primer"
     promoter        complement(3188..3206)
                     /label=T7 promoter
                     /note="promoter for bacteriophage T7 RNA polymerase"
     primer_bind     complement(3293..3310)
                     /label=L4440
                     /note="L4440 vector, forward primer"
     rep_origin      complement(3464..4052)
                     /direction=LEFT
                     /label=ori
                     /note="high-copy-number ColE1/pMB1/pBR322/pUC origin of
                     replication"
     primer_bind     complement(3544..3563)
                     /label=pBR322ori-F
                     /note="pBR322 origin, forward primer"
     CDS             complement(4223..5083)
                     /codon_start=1
                     /gene="bla"
                     /product="beta-lactamase"
                     /label=AmpR
                     /note="confers resistance to ampicillin, carbenicillin, and
                     related antibiotics"
                     /translation="MSIQHFRVALIPFFAAFCLPVFAHPETLVKVKDAEDQLGARVGYI
                     ELDLNSGKILESFRPEERFPMMSTFKVLLCGAVLSRIDAGQEQLGRRIHYSQNDLVEYS
                     PVTEKHLTDGMTVRELCSAAITMSDNTAANLLLTTIGGPKELTAFLHNMGDHVTRLDRW
                     EPELNEAIPNDERDTTMPVAMATTLRKLLTGELLTLASRQQLIDWMEADKVAGPLLRSA
                     LPAGWFIADKSGAGERGSRGIIAALGPDGKPSRIVVIYTTGSQATMDERNRQIAEIGAS
                     LIKHW"
     primer_bind     4846..4865
                     /label=Amp-R
                     /note="Ampicillin resistance gene, reverse primer"
     promoter        complement(5084..5188)
                     /gene="bla"
                     /label=AmpR promoter
     primer_bind     5256..5274
                     /label=pBRforEco
                     /note="pBR322 vectors, upsteam of EcoRI site, forward
                     primer"
     primer_bind     complement(5312..5334)
                     /label=pGEX 3'
                     /note="pGEX vectors, reverse primer"
     primer_bind     5434..5453
                     /label=pRS-marker
                     /note="pRS vectors, use to sequence yeast selectable
                     marker"
     promoter        5534..2
                     /label=SP6 promoter
                     /note="promoter for bacteriophage SP6 RNA polymerase"
     primer_bind     5534..1
                     /label=SP6
                     /note="SP6 promoter, forward primer"
ORIGIN
        1 gaacgcggcc gccagctgaa gcttcgtacg ctgcaggtcg acaaccctta atataacttc
       61 gtataatgta tgctatacga agttattagg tctagagatc cgcaggctaa ccggaacctg
      121 tattatttag tttatgctac gttaaataaa gacctttcgt tcacataact gaatgtgtaa
      181 tggccttgag atttcaagca taccaagttg gtggagacgg ggtcgttaca aaagactctt
      241 taagccaaga tttccttgac agccttggcg atagcatcgc caacctcagt ggtagagtta
      301 gaaccaccaa ggtcaccggt tctgacacct gcatccaaga catttctaac agcttcttca
      361 agagccctac cttcttcaac caaatccaag gataacttca acatcatagc tgcagataag
      421 atggtagcaa ttgggttaac cttgtttgct ggtaaatctg gggcagaacc atgacatggt
      481 tcgtacaaac cgaatgcctt gttagtgtca ggtagggaag ctagagatgc agaaggtaat
      541 aaacccaaag aacctggaat aacagaggct tcatcggaga taatatcacc aaacatgttg
      601 ttggtaataa caacaccgtt tagcttagtt ggtgatttaa ccaaaatcat agcagcagag
      661 tcgatcaatt ggtgctgaac agttaattgt gggaactcag tcttgatggt ttcttcaaca
      721 gtctttctcc acaatctgga agaggcaagc acgttagcct tgtcaagaga ccagattggt
      781 aatggtgggt tttgttgcaa tgccaagaaa gcagccattc ttgtaattct ttgaacttca
      841 ggaacactgt atttctcaga gtcccaagca actccgtcac cttcatcttc ttttctttca
      901 ccaaagtaga taccaccaac caattctcta acgacgacga aatcggtacc ctttgcatat
      961 tcaggcttca aaggagaaag atctagtaaa gaatcagaag caaagttaca tggtctcaag
     1021 ttggcgtata gacccaattc ctttctgatc ttcaatagac cttgttctgg tctaactgcg
     1081 cccgtacccc attttggacc accaacagca cctagtaaga cagcatcggc tttcttagag
     1141 gcttctagag cttcatctgg taaaggagtg ccagtggcat cgatggcagc acccccgatc
     1201 aagtgatgtt ggaaattgaa cttaatttct ggacggactt cagcaatggc attcaagacc
     1261 ttaatagctt cgtcagtaac ttctttaccg acgtgatcac ccggtaggac aacgatattc
     1321 ttagacatgg tataatctgt gtagtgtggg atacttttta cttcttcaaa taggtatcaa
     1381 caataaaaat aaatcgaagc aaatgtagga atgcgttaaa gcagatgtac ttacttagag
     1441 tacatagata tatttatata attcaatata taaaagtata tgaagcatct gatgttgaac
     1501 ctgtcatgac tctaaactgg aatgggtagt tatgcttctg aaggttttcc gttagaaaat
     1561 gagtgcaggg atcaggcccg gaaccggttt tagcctgaaa ggaaaagaaa aaaatgcggt
     1621 gattactagc acgtgactgc gctgaattgg aatccaccac aagtacagcg aatggcaaga
     1681 gggaagggga atatattgtg cctggcggta gtctgctata tcaaatgtta aacataacta
     1741 aatgcagtag tgaatagagt aatgtatttc tacatatgtg ggtagggcca atgggagccc
     1801 gatgtctatt gtacagatat tttcctttta tagttaatca attcaacttg gaaatcattg
     1861 agtcgatatc tacttggata actggagccg tggcagcgtt tgaaatttga cgagtcttct
     1921 tgttttgttc gcgcattttc agtttattca aacgggagat ggcaccgaat ccactgactt
     1981 ctctgttcaa tttgaatggt aataggaaga aagtacattt cgagaaattt tcgcccaacg
     2041 tcgaaatctc atggatgata tcctcgatac aaatgacacc ttcatcacct aatttctctt
     2101 caacgatatt gttgtcattc aagattatct cttttggttc tttatcttct ggcctttgcc
     2161 acattattct agatctcttt tggattaaag aacggataga tgcaagtgaa ggttgtccga
     2221 taacaatata tggtgataca agtttcaaca atgggtacac gtccttggta agtttgatga
     2281 aaacaccagt gttcaactca acaagtctca aaagagataa cactttgtaa gcctttgctg
     2341 ggatcttcac agcgagctct cgagaaccct taatataact tcgtataatg tatgctatac
     2401 gaagttatta ggtgatatca tgcgtacgct gcaggtcgac ggatccgtga gcaagggcga
     2461 ggagaccaca atgggcgtaa tcaagcccga catgaagatc aagctgaaga tggagggcaa
     2521 cgtgaatggc cacgccttcg tgatcgaggg cgagggcgag ggcaagccct acgacggcac
     2581 caacaccatc aacctggagg tgaaggaggg agcccccctg cccttctcct acgacattct
     2641 gaccaccgcg ttcgcctacg gcaacagggc cttcaccaag taccccgacg acatccccaa
     2701 ctacttcaag cagtccttcc ccgagggcta ctcttgggag cgcaccatga ccttcgagga
     2761 caagggcatc gtgaaggtga agtccgacat ctccatggag gaggactcct tcatctacga
     2821 gatacacctc aagggcgaga acttcccccc caacggcccc gtgatgcaga agaagaccac
     2881 cggctgggac gcctccaccg agaggatgta cgtgcgcgac ggcgtgctga agggcgacgt
     2941 caagcacaag ctgctgctgg agggcggcgg ccaccaccgc gttgacttca agaccatcta
     3001 cagggccaag aaggcggtga agctgcccga ctatcacttt gtggaccacc gcatcgagat
     3061 cctgaaccac gacaaggact acaacaaggt gaccgtttac gagagcgccg tggcccgcaa
     3121 ctccaccgac ggcatggacg agctgtacaa gactagtggc ctatgcggcc gcggatctgc
     3181 cggtctccct atagtgagtc gtattaattt cgataagcca ggttaacctg cattaatgaa
     3241 tcggccaacg cgcggggaga ggcggtttgc gtattgggcg ctcttccgct tcctcgctca
     3301 ctgactcgct gcgctcggtc gttcggctgc ggcgagcggt atcagctcac tcaaaggcgg
     3361 taatacggtt atccacagaa tcaggggata acgcaggaaa gaacatgtga gcaaaaggcc
     3421 agcaaaaggc caggaaccgt aaaaaggccg cgttgctggc gtttttccat aggctccgcc
     3481 cccctgacga gcatcacaaa aatcgacgct caagtcagag gtggcgaaac ccgacaggac
     3541 tataaagata ccaggcgttt ccccctggaa gctccctcgt gcgctctcct gttccgaccc
     3601 tgccgcttac cggatacctg tccgcctttc tcccttcggg aagcgtggcg ctttctcaat
     3661 gctcacgctg taggtatctc agttcggtgt aggtcgttcg ctccaagctg ggctgtgtgc
     3721 acgaaccccc cgttcagccc gaccgctgcg ccttatccgg taactatcgt cttgagtcca
     3781 acccggtaag acacgactta tcgccactgg cagcagccac tggtaacagg attagcagag
     3841 cgaggtatgt aggcggtgct acagagttct tgaagtggtg gcctaactac ggctacacta
     3901 gaaggacagt atttggtatc tgcgctctgc tgaagccagt taccttcgga aaaagagttg
     3961 gtagctcttg atccggcaaa caaaccaccg ctggtagcgg tggttttttt gtttgcaagc
     4021 agcagattac gcgcagaaaa aaaggatctc aagaagatcc tttgatcttt tctacggggt
     4081 ctgacgctca gtggaacgaa aactcacgtt aagggatttt ggtcatgaga ttatcaaaaa
     4141 ggatcttcac ctagatcctt ttaaattaaa aatgaagttt taaatcaatc taaagtatat
     4201 atgagtaaac ttggtctgac agttaccaat gcttaatcag tgaggcacct atctcagcga
     4261 tctgtctatt tcgttcatcc atagttgcct gactccccgt cgtgtagata actacgatac
     4321 gggagggctt accatctggc cccagtgctg caatgatacc gcgagaccca cgctcaccgg
     4381 ctccagattt atcagcaata aaccagccag ccggaagggc cgagcgcaga agtggtcctg
     4441 caactttatc cgcctccatc cagtctatta attgttgccg ggaagctaga gtaagtagtt
     4501 cgccagttaa tagtttgcgc aacgttgttg ccattgctac aggcatcgtg gtgtcacgct
     4561 cgtcgtttgg tatggcttca ttcagctccg gttcccaacg atcaaggcga gttacatgat
     4621 cccccatgtt gtgcaaaaaa gcggttagct ccttcggtcc tccgatcgtt gtcagaagta
     4681 agttggccgc agtgttatca ctcatggtta tggcagcact gcataattct cttactgtca
     4741 tgccatccgt aagatgcttt tctgtgactg gtgagtactc aaccaagtca ttctgagaat
     4801 agtgtatgcg gcgaccgagt tgctcttgcc cggcgtcaat acgggataat accgcgccac
     4861 atagcagaac tttaaaagtg ctcatcattg gaaaacgttc ttcggggcga aaactctcaa
     4921 ggatcttacc gctgttgaga tccagttcga tgtaacccac tcgtgcaccc aactgatctt
     4981 cagcatcttt tactttcacc agcgtttctg ggtgagcaaa aacaggaagg caaaatgccg
     5041 caaaaaaggg aataagggcg acacggaaat gttgaatact catactcttc ctttttcaat
     5101 attattgaag catttatcag ggttattgtc tcatgagcgg atacatattt gaatgtattt
     5161 agaaaaataa acaaataggg gttccgcgca catttccccg aaaagtgcca cctgacgtct
     5221 aagaaaccat tattatcatg acattaacct ataaaaatag gcgtatcacg aggccctttc
     5281 gtctcgcgcg tttcggtgat gacggtgaaa acctctgaca catgcagctc ccggagacgg
     5341 tcacagcttg tctgtaagcg gatgccggga gcagacaagc ccgtcagggc gcgtcagcgg
     5401 gtgttggcgg gtgtcggggc tggcttaact atgcggcatc agagcagatt gtactgagag
     5461 tgcaccatat ggacatattg tcgttagaac gcggctacaa ttaatacata accttatgta
     5521 tcatacacat acgatttagg tgacactata
//
