[The description below was written by a language model from this plasmid's Addgene catalogue record and the feature table of its GenBank file.]
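Description:
POM43-mTFP1 is a yeast tagging template plasmid built on the POM43 backbone, intended for fusing the teal fluorescent protein mTFP1 to the N-terminus of proteins in Saccharomyces cerevisiae with LEU2 as the selectable marker. It is maintained in E. coli through a high-copy ColE1/pUC-type origin and an ampicillin resistance gene (bla) with its own promoter. The feature table shows no yeast replication origin or centromere, which fits a plasmid that serves as a source of an integrating cassette rather than as an episomal expression vector, although the catalogue classes it as "Yeast Expression".

The payload is the mTFP1 coding sequence (originally derived from a Clavularia protein, annotated here as mammalian codon-optimised), cloned between BamHI and SpeI and lacking both its start and stop codons so that it can be read through in frame. Immediately upstream lie two loxP sites in the same orientation, about 2.3 kb apart. The interval between them is not annotated, but its size and position suggest it holds the LEU2 marker named in the catalogue. In such an arrangement, the marker-plus-tag cassette is integrated at the 5′ end of a target gene, transformants are selected on the marker, and Cre recombinase then excises the floxed marker. This would leave a single loxP site and allow the tagged gene to be expressed from its native promoter, though the record does not spell out this workflow. No yeast promoter for the tag is annotated. SP6 and T7 promoters flank the cassette and mainly serve as sequencing primer sites.

The catalogue gives a total size of 4756 bp, whereas the held sequence record is 5550 bp. The source of this discrepancy is not stated. The plasmid was deposited with a study characterising fluorescent proteins for three- and four-colour live-cell imaging in budding yeast.
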