Addgene plasmid #69853: POM43-mTFP1
Purpose: N-terminal tagging with mTFP1 using LEU2 as a selection marker in S. cerevisiae.
Depositing lab: Liza Pon. Depositing organization: Columbia University. Publication: Characterization of Fluorescent Proteins for Three- and Four-Color Live-Cell Imaging in S. cerevisiae. Higuchi-Sanabria R, Garcia EJ, Tomoiaga D, Munteanu EL, Feinstein P, Pon LA. PLoS One. 2016 Jan 4;11(1):e0146120. doi: 10.1371/journal.pone.0146120. eCollection 2016. PONE-D-15-33334 PubMed 26727004.
Backbone
  Vector backbone: POM43
  Backbone size w/o insert (bp): 4000
  Total vector size (bp): 4756
  Vector type: Yeast Expression
  Selectable markers: LEU2
Growth in bacteria
  Bacterial resistance: Ampicillin, 100 μg/mL
  Growth temperature: 37°C
  Growth strain: DH5alpha
  Copy number: Unknown
Gene/Insert
  Gene/Insert name: mTFP1 minus start and stop codon
  Species: Clavularia sp.
  Insert size (bp): 701
  Cloning method: Restriction Enzyme; 5′ cloning site BamHI (not destroyed); 3′ cloning site SpeI (not destroyed)
  Sequencing primers: 5′ N/A (use 3' primer); 3′ T7
Terms and licenses: Academic/Nonprofit Terms; Industry Terms: Not Available to Industry
How to cite: POM43-mTFP1 was a gift from Liza Pon (Addgene plasmid # 69853 ; http://n2t.net/addgene:69853 ; RRID:Addgene_69853)
