>Addgene plasmid #69853 | POM43-mTFP1 | depositor partial sequence | sequence record 123904 | insert cloned region
GTGAGCAAGGGCGAGGAGACCACAATGGGCGTAATCAAGCCCGACATGAAGATCAAGCTGAAGATGGAGG
GCAACGTGAATGGCCACGCCTTCGTGATCGAGGGCGAGGGCGAGGGCAAGCCCTACGACGGCACCAACAC
CATCAACCTGGAGGTGAAGGAGGGAGCCCCCCTGCCCTTCTCCTACGACATTCTGACCACCGCGTTCGCC
TACGGCAACAGGGCCTTCACCAAGTACCCCGACGACATCCCCAACTACTTCAAGCAGTCCTTCCCCGAGG
GCTACTCTTGGGAGCGCACCATGACCTTCGAGGACAAGGGCATCGTGAAGGTGAAGTCCGACATCTCCAT
GGAGGAGGACTCCTTCATCTACGAGATACACCTCAAGGGCGAGAACTTCCCCCCCAACGGCCCCGTGATG
CAGAAGAAGACCACCGGCTGGGACGCCTCCACCGAGAGGATGTACGTGCGCGACGGCGTGCTGAAGGGCG
ACGTCAAGCACAAGCTGCTGCTGGAGGGCGGCGGCCACCACCGCGTTGACTTCAAGACCATCTACAGGGC
CAAGAAGGCGGTGAAGCTGCCCGACTATCACTTTGTGGACCACCGCATCGAGATCCTGAACCACGACAAG
GACTACAACAAGGTGACCGTTTACGAGAGCGCCGTGGCCCGCAACTCCACCGACGGCATGGACGAGCTGT
A
