>Addgene plasmid #69853 | POM43-mTFP1 | addgene partial sequence | sequence record 127159 | T7 5'-TAATACGACTCACTATAGGG-3'
CGCATAGGCCACTAGTCTTGTACAGCTCGTCCATGCCGTCGGTGGAGTTGCGGGCCACGGCGCTCTCGTA
AACGGTCACCTTGTTGTAGTCCTTGTCGTGGTTCAGGATCTCGATGCGGTGGTCCACAAAGTGATAGTCG
GGCAGCTTCACCGCCTTCTTGGCCCTGTAGATGGTCTTGAAGTCAACGCGGTGGTGGCCGCCGCCCTCCA
GCAGCAGCTTGTGCTTGACGTCGCCCTTCAGCACGCCGTCGCGCACGTACATCCTCTCGGTGGAGGCGTC
CCAGCCGGTGGTCTTCTTCTGCATCACGGGGCCGTTGGGGGGGAAGTTCTCGCCCTTGAGGTGTATCTCG
TAGATGAAGGAGTCCTCCTCCATGGAGATGTCGGACTTCACCTTCACGATGCCCTTGTCCTCGAAGGTCA
TGGTGCGCTCCCAAGAGTAGCCCTCGGGGAAGGACTGCTTGAAGTAGTTGGGGATGTCGTCGGGGTACTT
GGTGAAGGCCCTGTTGCCGTAGGCGAACGCGGTGGTCAGAATGTCGTAGGAGAAGGGCAGGGGGGCTCCC
TCCTTCACCTCCAGGTTGATGGTGTTGGTGCCGTCGTAGGGCTTGCCCTCGCCCTCGCCCTCGATCACGA
AGGCGTGGCCATTCACGTTGCCCTCCATCTTCAGCTTGATCTTCATGTCGGGCTTGATTACGCCCATTGT
GGTCTCCTCGCCCTTGCTCACGGATCCGTCGACCTGCAGCGTACGCATGATATCACCTAATAACTTCGTA
TAGCATACATTATACGAAGTTATATTAAGGGTTCTCGAGAGCTCGCTGTGAAGATCCCAGCAAAGGCTTA
CAAAGTGTTATCTCTTTTGAGACTTGTTGAGTTGAACACTGGTGTTT
