>Addgene plasmid #69853 | POM43-mTFP1 | addgene partial sequence | sequence record 127166 | Sp6 5'-ATTTAGGTGACACTATAG-3'
AGCTTCGTACGCTGCAGGTCGACAACCCTTAATATAACTTCGTATAATGTATGCTATACGAAGTTATTAG
GTCTAGAGATCCGCAGGCTAACCGGAACCTGTATTATTTAGTTTATGCTACGTTAAATAAAGACCTTTCG
TTCACATAACTGAATGTGTAATGGCCTTGAGATTTCAAGCATACCAAGTTGGTGGAGACGGGGTCGTTAC
AAAAGACTCTTTAAGCCAAGATTTCCTTGACAGCCTTGGCGATAGCATCGCCAACCTCAGTGGTAGAGTT
AGAACCACCAAGGTCACCGGTTCTGACACCTGCATCCAAGACATTTCTAACAGCTTCTTCAAGAGCCCTA
CCTTCTTCAACCAAATCCAAGGATAACTTCAACATCATAGCTGCAGATAAGATGGTAGCAATTGGGTTAA
CCTTGTTTGCTGGTAAATCTGGGGCAGAACCATGACATGGTTCGTACAAACCGAATGCCTTGTTAGTGTC
AGGTAGGGAAGCTAGAGATGCAGAAGGTAATAAACCCAAAGAACCTGGAATAACAGAGGCTTCATCGGAG
ATAATATCACCAAACATGTTGTTGGTAATAACAACACCGTTTAGCTTAGTTGGTGATTTAACCAAAATCA
TAGCAGCAGAGTCGATCAATTGGTGCTGAACAGTTAATTGTGGGAACTCAGTCTTGATGGTTTCTTCAAC
AGTCTTTCTCCACAATCTGGAAGAGGCAAGCACGTTAGCCTTGTCAAGAGACCAGATTGGTAATGGTGGG
TTTTGTTGCAATGCCAAGAAAGCAGCCATTCTTGTAATTCTTTGAACTTCAGGAACACTGTATTTCTCAG
AGTCCCAAGCAACTCCGTCACCTTCATCTTCTTTTCTTTCACCAAAGTAGATACCACCAACCAATTCTCT
AACGACGACGAAATCGGTACCCTTTGCATATTCAGGCTTCAAAGGAGAAAGATCTAGTAAAGAATCAGAA
GCAAAGTTACATGGTCTCAAGTTGGCGTATAGACCCAATTCCTTTCTGATCTTCAATAGACCTTGTTCTG
GTCTAACTGCGCCCGTACCCCATTTTGGACCACCAACAGCACCTAG
